Addgene plasmid #160516: pTricHis-ILY-WT-N338W
Purpose: Expression of inserted ILY variant
Depositing lab: Doryen Bubeck. Depositing organization: Imperial College London. Publication: Structural basis for tuning activity and membrane specificity of bacterial cytolysins. Shah NR, Voisin TB, Parsons ES, Boyd CM, Hoogenboom BW, Bubeck D. Nat Commun. 2020 Nov 16;11(1):5818. doi: 10.1038/s41467-020-19482-6. PubMed 33199689.
Backbone
  Vector backbone: pTricHisA
  Backbone manufacturer: ThermoFisher
  Vector type: Bacterial Expression
Growth in bacteria
  Bacterial resistance: Ampicillin, 100 μg/mL
  Growth temperature: 37°C
  Growth strain: DH5alpha
  Growth instructions: Depositor recommends using BL21 (DE3) for protein expression and purification.
  Copy number: High Copy
Gene/Insert
  Gene/Insert name: ILY-WT-N338W
  Species: Streptococcus intermedius
  Insert size (bp): 1608
  Mutation: N338W
  Tag / fusion protein: His-Tag (N terminal on backbone)
  Cloning method: Restriction Enzyme; 5′ cloning site Unknown (unknown if destroyed); 3′ cloning site Unknown (unknown if destroyed)
Terms and licenses: Academic/Nonprofit Terms; Industry Terms: Not Available to Industry
Depositor comments: ILY gene is codon optimized, and all native Cys removed, before additional mutations were added.
How to cite: pTricHis-ILY-WT-N338W was a gift from Doryen Bubeck (Addgene plasmid # 160516 ; http://n2t.net/addgene:160516 ; RRID:Addgene_160516)
