[The description below was written by a language model from this plasmid's Addgene catalogue record and pLannotate feature annotations shown in this document.]
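Description:
pTricHis-ILY-WT-N338W is a bacterial expression plasmid built on the commercial pTrcHis A backbone (recorded as "pTricHisA") for producing a variant of intermedilysin (ILY), the cholesterol-dependent cytolysin of Streptococcus intermedius. The 5.9 kb plasmid replicates in E. coli from a high-copy ColE1/pMB1-type origin, with the adjacent pBR322 bom region and only a remnant of rop. It is selected through the β-lactamase gene conferring ampicillin resistance.

Expression is driven by the trc promoter, a strong trp/lac hybrid, followed by a lac operator. The plasmid also carries lacI under the lacIq promoter, so transcription is repressed until it is induced with IPTG. Downstream of the operator are the rrnG antiterminator and a short minicistron that supplies a ribosome binding site to improve translation of the following reading frame. The reading frame begins with the backbone's N-terminal leader. This consists of a His tag (the short hit annotated as a capTEV fragment most likely reflects this 6xHis stretch), the T7 gene 10 leader, and the Xpress epitope with its enterokinase cleavage site.

The roughly 1.6 kb ILY insert follows. The automated annotation labels it by homology to the related pneumococcal toxin pneumolysin rather than as ILY itself. According to the depositor, the gene is codon optimised and all native cysteines were removed before further mutations were added; this construct carries the N338W substitution. Transcription ends at the rrnB T1 and T2 terminators. The cloning sites are not recorded.

The plasmid is intended for recombinant expression and His-tag purification of this ILY variant. It comes from work on the structural basis of cytolysin activity and membrane specificity.
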