Features (pLannotate 1.2.2; 20 found; start..end, strand, type, name):
    112..129     +  promoter       tet promoter (fragment): E. coli promoter for tetracycline efflux protein gene
    125..226     -  CDS            yciV (fragment): RNAAM_ECOLI - Also known as trpH From Escherichia coli (strain K12).
    302..331     +  promoter       trc promoter: strong E. coli promoter; hybrid between the trp and lac UV5 promoters
    339..355     +  protein_bind   lac operator: The lac repressor binds to the lac operator to inhibit transcription in E. coli. This inhibition can be relieved by adding lactose or isopropyl-β-D-thiogalactopyranoside (IPTG). lac repressor encoded by lacI
    372..441     +  misc_feature   rrnG antiterminator: antiterminator from the E. coli rrnG leader region (Berg et al., 1989)
    492..518     +  CDS            minicistron: synthetic cistron containing a ribosome binding site (Shine-Dalgarno sequence), for enhancing the bacterial expression of a downstream cistron (Schoner, 1997) This first cistron should terminate 3 bp upstream of the ATG for the second cistron.
    534..554     +  CDS            capTEV™ (fragment): composite tag for in vivo biotinylation, TEV protease cleavage, and 6xHis tagging
    555..587     +  CDS            T7 tag (gene 10 leader): leader peptide from bacteriophage T7 gene 10 promotes efficient translation in E. coli
    591..614     +  CDS            Xpress™ tag: Xpress™ epitope tag, including an enterokinase recognition and cleavage site
    708..2117    +  CDS            ply: TACY_STRP2 - Experimental evidence at protein level: Swiss-Prot protein existence level 1. A cholesterol-dependent toxin that causes cytolysis by forming pores in cholesterol-containing host membranes. After binding to target membranes, the protein undergoes a major conformation change, leading to its insertion in the host membrane and formation of an oligomeric pore complex. Cholesterol is required for binding to host membranes, membrane insertion and pore formation; cholesterol binding is mediated by a Thr-Leu pair in the C-terminus. Can be reversibly inactivated by oxidation. From Streptoco
   2226..2341    +  ncRNA          5S rRNA: Accession: RF00001 - 5S ribosomal RNA
   2345..2431    +  terminator     rrnB T1 terminator: Escherichia coli rrnB; transcription terminator T1 from the E. coli rrnB gene
   2523..2550    +  terminator     rrnB T2 terminator: transcription terminator T2 from the E. coli rrnB gene
   2569..2660    +  promoter       AmpR promoter: bla
   2661..3521    +  CDS            AmpR: β-lactamase; bla; confers resistance to ampicillin, carbenicillin, and related antibiotics
   3692..4280    +  rep_origin     ori: high-copy-number ColE1/pMB1/pBR322/pUC origin of replication
   4466..4606    -  misc_feature   bom: basis of mobility region from pBR322
   4708..4748    -  CDS            rop (fragment): Rop protein, which maintains plasmids at low copy number; rop
   4792..4869    +  promoter       lacIq promoter: lacI (mutant); In the lacIq allele, a single base change in the promoter boosts expression of the lacI gene about 10-fold.
   4870..70      +  CDS            lacI (across the origin): lac repressor; lacI; The lac repressor binds to the lac operator to inhibit transcription in E. coli. This inhibition can be relieved by adding lactose or isopropyl-β-D-thiogalactopyranoside (IPTG).
>Addgene plasmid #160516 | pTricHis-ILY-WT-N338W | addgene full sequence | sequence record 322432 | Addgene NGS Result
TCCCCGCGCGTTGGCCGATTCATTAATGCAGCTGGCACGACAGGTTTCCCGACTGGAAAGCGGGCAGTGA
GCGCAACGCAATTAATGTAAGTTAGCGCGAATTGATCTGGTTTGACAGCTTATCATCGACTGCACGGTGC
ACCAATGCTTCTGGCGTCAGGCAGCCATCGGAAGCTGTGGTATGGCTGTGCAGGTCGTAAATCACTGCAT
AATTCGTGTCGCTCAAGGCGCACTCCCGTTCTGGATAATGTTTTTTGCGCCGACATCATAACGGTTCTGG
CAAATATTCTGAAATGAGCTGTTGACAATTAATCATCCGGCTCGTATAATGTGTGGAATTGTGAGCGGAT
AACAATTTCACACAGGAAACAGCGCCGCTGAGAAAAAGCGAAGCGGCACTGCTCTTTAACAATTTATCAG
ACAATCTGTGTGGGCACTCGACCGGAATTATCGATTAACTTTATTATTAAAAATTAAAGAGGTATATATT
AATGTATCGATTAAATAAGGAGGAATAAACCATGGGGGGTTCTCATCATCATCATCATCATGGTATGGCT
AGCATGACTGGTGGACAGCAAATGGGTCGGGATCTGTACGACGATGACGATAAGGATCGATGGGGATCCG
AAACCCCGACGAAACCGAAAGCGGCCCAGACCGAAAAGAAAACCGAGAAAAAACCGGAAAACAGCAATTC
TGAAGCAGCTAAAAAAGCGCTGAACGATTATATTTGGGGCCTGCAGTACGACAAACTGAACATCCTGACC
CATCAAGGTGAAAAACTGAAAAATCATAGCTCTCGTGAAGCCTTTCACCGTCCGGGCGAATACGTGGTTA
TCGAAAAGAAAAAACAGAGTATCTCCAACGCGACCTCGAAACTGAGCGTGAGTTCCGCCAATGATGACCG
TATTTTTCCGGGCGCGCTGCTGAAAGCTGATCAAAGCCTGCTGGAAAACCTGCCGACCCTGATTCCGGTC
AATCGCGGTAAAACCACGATCTCAGTGAACCTGCCGGGCCTGAAAAACGGTGAATCGAATCTGACGGTCG
AAAACCCGTCAAATTCGACCGTGCGTACGGCGGTTAACAATCTGGTCGAAAAATGGATTCAGAACTACAG
TAAAACCCATGCAGTGCCGGCTCGCATGCAGTACGAAAGCATCTCTGCACAAAGTATGTCCCAGCTGCAA
GCGAAATTTGGCGCCGATTTCAGCAAAGTGGGTGCTCCGCTGAACGTGGACTTTTCATCGGTTCACAAAG
GCGAAAAACAGGTTTTCATCGCAAACTTCCGTCAAGTTTACTACACCGCTTCTGTCGATAGTCCGAACAG
CCCGTCGGCGCTGTTCGGCAGTGGTATTACCCCGACGGACCTGATCAACCGTGGCGTTAATTCCAAAACC
CCGCCGGTCTATGTGTCCAATGTGAGCTATGGCCGCGCGATGTACGTTAAATTTGAAACCACGAGCAAAT
CTACCAAAGTGCAGGCGGCCATCGATGCCGTCGTGAAAGGCGCAAAACTGAAAGCTGGTACGGAATACGA
ATGGATCCTGAAAAACACCAAAATCACGGCAGTTGTCCTGGGCGGTAATCCGGGCGAAGCCAGCAAAGTT
ATTACCGGTAATATCGATACGCTGAAAGACCTGATTCAGAAAGGTTCGAACTTTAGCGCGCAATCTCCGG
CCGTTCCGATCAGTTATACCACGTCCTTCGTCAAAGATAATAGCATTGCAACCATCCAGAACAATACGGA
CTATATTGAAACCAAAGTGACGTCTTACAAAGATGGCGCTCTGACCCTGAACCATGACGGTGCGTTTGTC
GCCCGCTTCTATGTGTACTGGGAAGAACTGGGCCACGATGCAGACGGTTATGAAACCATTCGTAGTCGCT
CCTGGTCAGGCAACGGTTATAATCGTGGCGCCCATTACAGCACCACGCTGCGCTTTAAGGGTAACGTTCG
TAATATCCGCGTTAAAGTCCTGGGCGCAACCGGTCTGGCTTGGGAACCGTGGCGTCTGATTTACAGCAAA
AACGATCTGCCGCTGGTGCCGCAGCGCAATATCTCTACCTGGGGCACCACGCTGCACCCGCAATTCGAAG
ATAAAGTGGTTAAAGATAACACGGACTAAGAATTCGAAGCTTGGCTGTTTTGGCGGATGAGAGAAGATTT
TCAGCCTGATACAGATTAAATCAGAACGCAGAAGCGGTCTGATAAAACAGAATTTGCCTGGCGGCAGTAG
CGCGGTGGTCCCACCTGACCCCATGCCGAACTCAGAAGTGAAACGCCGTAGCGCCGATGGTAGTGTGGGG
TCTCCCCATGCGAGAGTAGGGAACTGCCAGGCATCAAATAAAACGAAAGGCTCAGTCGAAAGACTGGGCC
TTTCGTTTTATCTGTTGTTTGTCGGTGAACGCTCTCCTGAGTAGGACAAATCCGCCGGGAGCGGATTTGA
ACGTTGCGAAGCAACGGCCCGGAGGGTGGCGGGCAGGACGCCCGCCATAAACTGCCAGGCATCAAATTAA
GCAGAAGGCCATCCTGACGGATGGCCTTTTTGCGTTTCTACAAACTCTTTTGTTTATTTTTCTAAATACA
TTCAAATATGTATCCGCTCATGAGACAATAACCCTGATAAATGCTTCAATAATATTGAAAAAGGAAGAGT
ATGAGTATTCAACATTTCCGTGTCGCCCTTATTCCCTTTTTTGCGGCATTTTGCCTTCCTGTTTTTGCTC
ACCCAGAAACGCTGGTGAAAGTAAAAGATGCTGAAGATCAGTTGGGTGCACGAGTGGGTTACATCGAACT
GGATCTCAACAGCGGTAAGATCCTTGAGAGTTTTCGCCCCGAAGAACGTTTTCCAATGATGAGCACTTTT
AAAGTTCTGCTATGTGGCGCGGTATTATCCCGTGTTGACGCCGGGCAAGAGCAACTCGGTCGCCGCATAC
ACTATTCTCAGAATGACTTGGTTGAGTACTCACCAGTCACAGAAAAGCATCTTACGGATGGCATGACAGT
AAGAGAATTATGCAGTGCTGCCATAACCATGAGTGATAACACTGCGGCCAACTTACTTCTGACAACGATC
GGAGGACCGAAGGAGCTAACCGCTTTTTTGCACAACATGGGGGATCATGTAACTCGCCTTGATCGTTGGG
AACCGGAGCTGAATGAAGCCATACCAAACGACGAGCGTGACACCACGATGCCTGTAGCAATGGCAACAAC
GTTGCGCAAACTATTAACTGGCGAACTACTTACTCTAGCTTCCCGGCAACAATTAATAGACTGGATGGAG
GCGGATAAAGTTGCAGGACCACTTCTGCGCTCGGCCCTTCCGGCTGGCTGGTTTATTGCTGATAAATCTG
GAGCCGGTGAGCGTGGGTCTCGCGGTATCATTGCAGCACTGGGGCCAGATGGTAAGCCCTCCCGTATCGT
AGTTATCTACACGACGGGGAGTCAGGCAACTATGGATGAACGAAATAGACAGATCGCTGAGATAGGTGCC
TCACTGATTAAGCATTGGTAACTGTCAGACCAAGTTTACTCATATATACTTTAGATTGATTTAAAACTTC
ATTTTTAATTTAAAAGGATCTAGGTGAAGATCCTTTTTGATAATCTCATGACCAAAATCCCTTAACGTGA
GTTTTCGTTCCACTGAGCGTCAGACCCCGTAGAAAAGATCAAAGGATCTTCTTGAGATCCTTTTTTTCTG
CGCGTAATCTGCTGCTTGCAAACAAAAAAACCACCGCTACCAGCGGTGGTTTGTTTGCCGGATCAAGAGC
TACCAACTCTTTTTCCGAAGGTAACTGGCTTCAGCAGAGCGCAGATACCAAATACTGTCCTTCTAGTGTA
GCCGTAGTTAGGCCACCACTTCAAGAACTCTGTAGCACCGCCTACATACCTCGCTCTGCTAATCCTGTTA
CCAGTGGCTGCTGCCAGTGGCGATAAGTCGTGTCTTACCGGGTTGGACTCAAGACGATAGTTACCGGATA
AGGCGCAGCGGTCGGGCTGAACGGGGGGTTCGTGCACACAGCCCAGCTTGGAGCGAACGACCTACACCGA
ACTGAGATACCTACAGCGTGAGCTATGAGAAAGCGCCACGCTTCCCGAAGGGAGAAAGGCGGACAGGTAT
CCGGTAAGCGGCAGGGTCGGAACAGGAGAGCGCACGAGGGAGCTTCCAGGGGGAAACGCCTGGTATCTTT
ATAGTCCTGTCGGGTTTCGCCACCTCTGACTTGAGCGTCGATTTTTGTGATGCTCGTCAGGGGGGCGGAG
CCTATGGAAAAACGCCAGCAACGCGGCCTTTTTACGGTTCCTGGCCTTTTGCTGGCCTTTTGCTCACATG
TTCTTTCCTGCGTTATCCCCTGATTCTGTGGATAACCGTATTACCGCCTTTGAGTGAGCTGATACCGCTC
GCCGCAGCCGAACGACCGAGCGCAGCGAGTCAGTGAGCGAGGAAGCGGAAGAGCGCCTGATGCGGTATTT
TCTCCTTACGCATCTGTGCGGTATTTCACACCGCATATGGTGCACTCTCAGTACAATCTGCTCTGATGCC
GCATAGTTAAGCCAGTATACACTCCGCTATCGCTACGTGACTGGGTCATGGCTGCGCCCCGACACCCGCC
AACACCCGCTGACGCGCCCTGACGGGCTTGTCTGCTCCCGGCATCCGCTTACAGACAAGCTGTGACCGTC
TCCGGGAGCTGCATGTGTCAGAGGTTTTCACCGTCATCACCGAAACGCGCGAGGCAGCAGATCAATTCGC
GCGCGAAGGCGAAGCGGCATGCATTTACGTTGACACCATCGAATGGTGCAAAACCTTTCGCGGTATGGCA
TGATAGCGCCCGGAAGAGAGTCAATTCAGGGTGGTGAATGTGAAACCAGTAACGTTATACGATGTCGCAG
AGTATGCCGGTGTCTCTTATCAGACCGTTTCCCGCGTGGTGAACCAGGCCAGCCACGTTTCTGCGAAAAC
GCGGGAAAAAGTGGAAGCGGCGATGGCGGAGCTGAATTACATTCCCAACCGCGTGGCACAACAACTGGCG
GGCAAACAGTCGTTGCTGATTGGCGTTGCCACCTCCAGTCTGGCCCTGCACGCGCCGTCGCAAATTGTCG
CGGCGATTAAATCTCGCGCCGATCAACTGGGTGCCAGCGTGGTGGTGTCGATGGTAGAACGAAGCGGCGT
CGAAGCCTGTAAAGCGGCGGTGCACAATCTTCTCGCGCAACGCGTCAGTGGGCTGATCATTAACTATCCG
CTGGATGACCAGGATGCCATTGCTGTGGAAGCTGCCTGCACTAATGTTCCGGCGTTATTTCTTGATGTCT
CTGACCAGACACCCATCAACAGTATTATTTTCTCCCATGAAGACGGTACGCGACTGGGCGTGGAGCATCT
GGTCGCATTGGGTCACCAGCAAATCGCGCTGTTAGCGGGCCCATTAAGTTCTGTCTCGGCGCGTCTGCGT
CTGGCTGGCTGGCATAAATATCTCACTCGCAATCAAATTCAGCCGATAGCGGAACGGGAAGGCGACTGGA
GTGCCATGTCCGGTTTTCAACAAACCATGCAAATGCTGAATGAGGGCATCGTTCCCACTGCGATGCTGGT
TGCCAACGATCAGATGGCGCTGGGCGCAATGCGCGCCATTACCGAGTCCGGGCTGCGCGTTGGTGCGGAT
ATCTCGGTAGTGGGATACGACGATACCGAAGACAGCTCATGTTATATCCCGCCGTTAACCACCATCAAAC
AGGATTTTCGCCTGCTGGGGCAAACCAGCGTGGACCGCTTGCTGCAACTCTCTCAGGGCCAGGCGGTGAA
GGGCAATCAGCTGTTGCCCGTCTCACTGGTGAAAAGAAAAACCACCCTGGCGCCCAATACGCAAACCGCC
TC
